>Addgene plasmid #8759 | 3222 pSFFV-neo Bad S136A | addgene partial sequence | sequence record 17235 | SFFV-F 5'-attgattgactgcccacctc-3'
GGGCTCGTCCGGGATTTGGAGACCCCGCCCAGGGACCACCGACCCACCGTCGGGAGGTAAGCTGGCCAGC
GATCGTTTTGTCTCCGTCTCTGTCTTTGGAATTCGGCTTAAGCCGCCACCATGGGAACCCCAAAGCAGCC
CTCGCTGGCTCCTGCACACGCCCTAGGCTTGAGGAAGTCCGATCCCGGAATCCGGAGCCTGGGGAGCGAC
GCGGGAGGAAGGCGGTGGAGACCAGCAGCCCAGAGTATGTTCCAGATCCCAGAGTTTGAGCCGAGTGAGC
AGGAAGACGCTAGTGCTACAGATAGGGGCCTGGGCCCTAGCCTCACTGAGGACCAGCCAGGTCCCTACCT
GGCCCCAGGTCTCCTGGGGAGCAACATTCATCAGCAGGGACGGGCAGCCACCAACAGTCATCATGGAGGC
GCAGGGGCTATGGAGACTCGGAGTCGCCACAGTTCGTACCCAGCGGGGACCGAGGAGGATGAAGGGATGG
AGGAGGAGCTTAGCCCTTTTCGAGGACGCTCGCGTGCGGCTCCCCCCAATCTCTGGGCAGCGCAGCGCTA
CGGCCGTGAGCTCCGAAGGATGAGCGATGAGTTTGAGGGTTCCTTCAAGGGACTTCCTCGCCCAAAGAGC
GCAGGCACTGCAACACAGATGCGACAAAGCGCCGGCTGGACGCGCATTATCCAGTCCTGGTGGGATCGAA
ACTTGGGCAAAGGAGGCTCCACCCCCTCCCAGTGAGCCCCGGGATAGCCGAAT
