[The description below was written by a language model from this plasmid's Addgene catalogue record.]
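Description:
3222 pSFFV-neo Bad S136A is a mammalian expression plasmid built on the pSFFV-neo backbone (about 7.2 kb without insert) and carrying a mutant form of the mouse Bad gene. It is propagated in E. coli as a high-copy plasmid under ampicillin selection, and it carries a neomycin resistance marker so that transfected mammalian cells can be selected with G418, which allows stable expressing lines to be derived. The record does not explicitly list the promoter. The backbone name and the SFFV-F sequencing primer suggest that the insert sits downstream of spleen focus-forming virus LTR sequences, which are commonly used for strong expression, particularly in haematopoietic cells. No feature table is provided, so the origin of replication, polyadenylation signals and the promoter driving the neo cassette cannot be detailed here.

The insert is a roughly 615 bp mouse Bad coding sequence cloned into a single EcoRI site, which is retained at both ends. Because this cloning is non-directional, insert orientation is relevant when checking the clone. No epitope tag or reporter fusion is recorded. Bad is a pro-apoptotic BH3-only member of the BCL-2 family whose death-promoting activity is suppressed by phosphorylation at several serine residues in response to survival signalling. The S136A substitution replaces one of these serines with alanine, which cannot be phosphorylated, and so prevents regulation through this site. The associated publication concerns inactivation of BAD by p70S6 kinase, so the construct is suited to comparing wild-type and phosphorylation-site mutants of Bad to learn which residues mediate kinase-dependent cell survival.
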