Addgene plasmid #8759: 3222 pSFFV-neo Bad S136A
Depositing lab: Stanley Korsmeyer. Depositing organization: Dana-Farber Cancer Institute. Publication: p70S6 kinase signals cell survival as well as growth, inactivating the pro-apoptotic molecule BAD. Harada H, Andersen JS, Mann M, Terada N, Korsmeyer SJ. Proc Natl Acad Sci U S A 2001 Aug 14;98(17):9666-70. Epub 2001 Aug 7. 10.1073/pnas.171301998 PubMed 11493700.
Backbone
  Vector backbone: pSFFV-neo
  Backbone size w/o insert (bp): 7200
  Vector type: Mammalian Expression
  Selectable markers: Neomycin (select with G418)
Growth in bacteria
  Bacterial resistance: Ampicillin, 100 μg/mL
  Growth temperature: 37°C
  Growth strain: XL1 Blue
  Copy number: High Copy
Gene/Insert
  Gene/Insert name: Bad
  Species: M. musculus (mouse)
  Insert size (bp): 615
  Mutation: S136A
  GenBank ID: NM_007522
  Entrez Gene: Bad (a.k.a. AI325008, Bbc2)
  Cloning method: Restriction Enzyme; 5′ cloning site EcoRI (not destroyed); 3′ cloning site EcoRI (not destroyed)
  Sequencing primers: 5′ SFFV-F
Terms and licenses: Academic/Nonprofit Terms; Industry Terms: Not Available to Industry
How to cite: 3222 pSFFV-neo Bad S136A was a gift from Stanley Korsmeyer (Addgene plasmid # 8759 ; http://n2t.net/addgene:8759 ; RRID:Addgene_8759)
